Addgene plasmid #224369: PT7lacO-EF-G-His8
Purpose: Express EF-G protein for his-tagged purification
Depositing lab: Richard Murray. Depositing organization: California Institute of Technology. Publication: Optimizing Protein Production in the One-Pot PURE System: Insights into Reaction Composition and Expression Efficiency. Zhang Y, Deveikis M, Qiu Y, Bjorn L, Martinez ZA, Chou TF, Freemont PS, Murray RM. ACS Synth Biol. 2025 May 16;14(5):1496-1508. doi: 10.1021/acssynbio.4c00779. Epub 2025 Apr 10. PubMed 40209036.
Backbone
  Vector backbone: pET21a
  Vector type: Bacterial Expression
Growth in bacteria
  Bacterial resistance: Ampicillin, 100 μg/mL
  Growth temperature: 37°C
  Growth strain: DH5alpha
  Copy number: High Copy
Gene/Insert
  Gene/Insert name: EF-G
  Species: E. coli
  Entrez Gene: fusA (a.k.a. b3340, ECK3327, far, fus)
  Tag / fusion protein: His8 (C terminal on insert)
  Cloning method: Gibson Cloning
Terms and licenses: Academic/Nonprofit Terms; Industry Terms: Not Available to Industry
Depositor comments: It is best to grow cells in strains with LacIq and in media supplemented 1% glucose for genetic stability. Please visit https://doi.org/10.1101/2024.06.19.599772 for bioRxiv preprint.
How to cite: PT7lacO-EF-G-His8 was a gift from Richard Murray (Addgene plasmid # 224369 ; http://n2t.net/addgene:224369 ; RRID:Addgene_224369)
