[The description below was written by a language model from this plasmid's Addgene catalogue record and pLannotate feature annotations shown in this document.]
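Description:
PT7lacO-EF-G-His8 is a bacterial expression plasmid built on the pET21a backbone (about 7.5 kb in the sequenced record) for producing Escherichia coli elongation factor G with a C-terminal octahistidine tag. It is propagated in E. coli through a ColE1/pMB1-type origin and selected with ampicillin via the β-lactamase gene and its own promoter. The catalogue lists it as high copy, although the feature table also shows the pBR322-derived rop gene and bom region typical of pET vectors. An f1 phage origin is present, as are short remnants of the tetracycline resistance gene flanking the lacI cassette; these are backbone leftovers rather than a functional marker.

The payload is the fusA coding sequence, inserted by Gibson assembly downstream of a T7 promoter fused to a lac operator and the strong phage T7 gene 10 ribosome binding site, and followed by the T7 terminator. Transcription therefore requires a host that supplies T7 RNA polymerase, and the plasmid-borne lacI gene provides repressor that keeps the promoter quiet until IPTG is added. The automated annotation marks only a six-histidine stretch after fusA, while the catalogue describes the tag as His8. A small gene 10-derived fragment called across the sequence origin is probably residual vector sequence.

EF-G catalyses the GTP-dependent translocation step of translation elongation. The plasmid is intended for affinity purification of the tagged protein, in the context of work on optimising the One-Pot PURE reconstituted cell-free protein synthesis system. The depositor comments advise LacIq strains and glucose supplementation for genetic stability, which suggests that tight repression of basal expression matters for this construct.
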