Features (pLannotate 1.2.2; 19 found; start..end, strand, type, name):
     49..96      +  terminator     T7 terminator: transcription terminator for bacteriophage T7 RNA polymerase
    133..561     +  rep_origin     f1 ori (sequence partly withheld): f1 bacteriophage origin of replication; arrow indicates direction of (+) strand synthesis
    614..718     +  promoter       AmpR promoter: bla
    719..1579    +  CDS            AmpR: β-lactamase; bla; confers resistance to ampicillin, carbenicillin, and related antibiotics
   1750..2338    +  rep_origin     ori: high-copy-number ColE1/pMB1/pBR322/pUC origin of replication
   2524..2663    -  misc_feature   bom: basis of mobility region from pBR322
   2765..2956    -  CDS            rop: Rop protein, which maintains plasmids at low copy number; rop
   2973..3353    +  CDS            YPB1_ECOLX: Protein predicted: Swiss-Prot protein existence level 4. From Escherichia coli.
   3425..3716    -  CDS            TcR (fragment): tetracycline efflux protein; tet; confers resistance to tetracycline
   3731..3752    -  protein_bind   CAP binding site: CAP binding activates transcription in the presence of cAMP. E. coli catabolite activator protein
   3765..4847    -  CDS            lacI: lac repressor; lacI; The lac repressor binds to the lac operator to inhibit transcription in E. coli. This inhibition can be relieved by adding lactose or isopropyl-β-D-thiogalactopyranoside (IPTG).
   4848..4925    -  promoter       lacI promoter: lacI
   4933..5212    -  CDS            TcR (fragment): tetracycline efflux protein; tet; confers resistance to tetracycline
   5234..5252    +  promoter       T7 promoter: promoter for bacteriophage T7 RNA polymerase
   5253..5277    +  protein_bind   lac operator: The lac repressor binds to the lac operator to inhibit transcription in E. coli. This inhibition can be relieved by adding lactose or isopropyl-β-D-thiogalactopyranoside (IPTG). lac repressor encoded by lacI
   5292..5314    +  RBS            RBS: efficient ribosome binding site from bacteriophage T7 gene 10 (Olins and Rangwala, 1989)
   5322..7433    +  CDS            fusA (sequence withheld): EFG_ECOLI - Also known as far, fus. Experimental evidence at protein level: Swiss-Prot protein existence level 1. Catalyzes the GTP-dependent ribosomal translocation step during translation elongation. During this step, the ribosome changes from the pre-translocational (PRE) to the post-translocational (POST) state as the newly formed A-site-bound peptidyl-tRNA and P-site-bound deacylated tRNA move to the P and E sites, respectively. Catalyzes the coordinated movement of the two tRNA molecules, the mRNA and conformational changes in the ribosome. From Escherichia coli (strain K12).
   7440..7457    +  CDS            7xHis (fragment): 6xHis affinity tag
   7470..41      +  CDS            SET1 (fragment) (across the origin): solubility-enhancement tag derived from T7 phage gene 10B
>Addgene plasmid #224369 | PT7lacO-EF-G-His8 | addgene full sequence | sequence record 443408 | Addgene NGS Result
AAAGCCCGAAAGGAAGCTGAGTTGGCTGCTGCCACCGCTGAGCAATAACTAGCATAACCCCTTGGGGCCT
CTAAACGGGTCTTGAGGGGTTTTTTGCTGAAAGGAGGAACTATATCCGGATTGGCGAATGGG
[124 nt withheld, positions 133-256]
C
[91 nt withheld, positions 258-348]
A
[49 nt withheld, positions 350-398]
CCTTTGACGTTGGAGTCCACGTTCTTT
[37 nt withheld, positions 426-462]
ACCCTATCTCGGTCTATTCTTTTGATTTATAAGGGATTTTGCCGATTTCGGCCTATTGGTTAAAAAATGA
GCTGATTTAACAAAAATTTAACGCGAATTTTAACAAAATATTAACGCTTACAATTTAGGTGGCACTTTTC
GGGGAAATGTGCGCGGAACCCCTATTTGTTTATTTTTCTAAATACATTCAAATATGTATCCGCTCATGAG
ACAATAACCCTGATAAATGCTTCAATAATATTGAAAAAGGAAGAGTATGAGTATTCAACATTTCCGTGTC
GCCCTTATTCCCTTTTTTGCGGCATTTTGCCTTCCTGTTTTTGCTCACCCAGAAACGCTGGTGAAAGTAA
AAGATGCTGAAGATCAGTTGGGTGCACGAGTGGGTTACATCGAACTGGATCTCAACAGCGGTAAGATCCT
TGAGAGTTTTCGCCCCGAAGAACGTTTTCCAATGATGAGCACTTTTAAAGTTCTGCTATGTGGCGCGGTA
TTATCCCGTATTGACGCCGGGCAAGAGCAACTCGGTCGCCGCATACACTATTCTCAGAATGACTTGGTTG
AGTACTCACCAGTCACAGAAAAGCATCTTACGGATGGCATGACAGTAAGAGAATTATGCAGTGCTGCCAT
AACCATGAGTGATAACACTGCGGCCAACTTACTTCTGACAACGATCGGAGGACCGAAGGAGCTAACCGCT
TTTTTGCACAACATGGGGGATCATGTAACTCGCCTTGATCGTTGGGAACCGGAGCTGAATGAAGCCATAC
CAAACGACGAGCGTGACACCACGATGCCTGCAGCAATGGCAACAACGTTGCGCAAACTATTAACTGGCGA
ACTACTTACTCTAGCTTCCCGGCAACAATTAATAGACTGGATGGAGGCGGATAAAGTTGCAGGACCACTT
CTGCGCTCGGCCCTTCCGGCTGGCTGGTTTATTGCTGATAAATCTGGAGCCGGTGAGCGTGGGTCTCGCG
GTATCATTGCAGCACTGGGGCCAGATGGTAAGCCCTCCCGTATCGTAGTTATCTACACGACGGGGAGTCA
GGCAACTATGGATGAACGAAATAGACAGATCGCTGAGATAGGTGCCTCACTGATTAAGCATTGGTAACTG
TCAGACCAAGTTTACTCATATATACTTTAGATTGATTTAAAACTTCATTTTTAATTTAAAAGGATCTAGG
TGAAGATCCTTTTTGATAATCTCATGACCAAAATCCCTTAACGTGAGTTTTCGTTCCACTGAGCGTCAGA
CCCCGTAGAAAAGATCAAAGGATCTTCTTGAGATCCTTTTTTTCTGCGCGTAATCTGCTGCTTGCAAACA
AAAAAACCACCGCTACCAGCGGTGGTTTGTTTGCCGGATCAAGAGCTACCAACTCTTTTTCCGAAGGTAA
CTGGCTTCAGCAGAGCGCAGATACCAAATACTGTCCTTCTAGTGTAGCCGTAGTTAGGCCACCACTTCAA
GAACTCTGTAGCACCGCCTACATACCTCGCTCTGCTAATCCTGTTACCAGTGGCTGCTGCCAGTGGCGAT
AAGTCGTGTCTTACCGGGTTGGACTCAAGACGATAGTTACCGGATAAGGCGCAGCGGTCGGGCTGAACGG
GGGGTTCGTGCACACAGCCCAGCTTGGAGCGAACGACCTACACCGAACTGAGATACCTACAGCGTGAGCT
ATGAGAAAGCGCCACGCTTCCCGAAGGGAGAAAGGCGGACAGGTATCCGGTAAGCGGCAGGGTCGGAACA
GGAGAGCGCACGAGGGAGCTTCCAGGGGGAAACGCCTGGTATCTTTATAGTCCTGTCGGGTTTCGCCACC
TCTGACTTGAGCGTCGATTTTTGTGATGCTCGTCAGGGGGGCGGAGCCTATGGAAAAACGCCAGCAACGC
GGCCTTTTTACGGTTCCTGGCCTTTTGCTGGCCTTTTGCTCACATGTTCTTTCCTGCGTTATCCCCTGAT
TCTGTGGATAACCGTATTACCGCCTTTGAGTGAGCTGATACCGCTCGCCGCAGCCGAACGACCGAGCGCA
GCGAGTCAGTGAGCGAGGAAGCGGAAGAGCGCCTGATGCGGTATTTTCTCCTTACGCATCTGTGCGGTAT
TTCACACCGCAATGGTGCACTCTCAGTACAATCTGCTCTGATGCCGCATAGTTAAGCCAGTATACACTCC
GCTATCGCTACGTGACTGGGTCATGGCTGCGCCCCGACACCCGCCAACACCCGCTGACGCGCCCTGACGG
GCTTGTCTGCTCCCGGCATCCGCTTACAGACAAGCTGTGACCGTCTCCGGGAGCTGCATGTGTCAGAGGT
TTTCACCGTCATCACCGAAACGCGCGAGGCAGCTGCGGTAAAGCTCATCAGCGTGGTCGTGAAGCGATTC
ACAGATGTCTGCCTGTTCATCCGCGTCCAGCTCGTTGAGTTTCTCCAGAAGCGTTAATGTCTGGCTTCTG
ATAAAGCGGGCCATGTTAAGGGCGGTTTTTTCCTGTTTGGTCACTGATGCCTCCGTGTAAGGGGGATTTC
TGTTCATGGGGGTAATGATACCGATGAAACGAGAGAGGATGCTCACGATACGGGTTACTGATGATGAACA
TGCCCGGTTACTGGAACGTTGTGAGGGTAAACAACTGGCGGTATGGATGCGGCGGGACCAGAGAAAAATC
ACTCAGGGTCAATGCCAGCGCTTCGTTAATACAGATGTAGGTGTTCCACAGGGTAGCCAGCAGCATCCTG
CGATGCAGATCCGGAACATAATGGTGCAGGGCGCTGACTTCCGCGTTTCCAGACTTTACGAAACACGGAA
ACCGAAGACCATTCATGTTGTTGCTCAGGTCGCAGACGTTTTGCAGCAGCAGTCGCTTCACGTTCGCTCG
CGTATCGGTGATTCATTCTGCTAACCAGTAAGGCAACCCCGCCAGCCTAGCCGGGTCCTCAACGACAGGA
GCACGATCATGCGCACCCGTGGGGCCGCCATGCCGGCGATAATGGCCTGCTTCTCGCCGAAACGTTTGGT
GGCGGGACCAGTGACGAAGGCTTGAGCGAGGGCGTGCAAGATTCCGAATACCGCAAGCGACAGGCCGATC
ATCGTCGCGCTCCAGCGAAAGCGGTCCTCGCCGAAAATGACCCAGAGCGCTGCCGGCACCTGTCCTACGA
GTTGCATGATAAAGAAGACAGTCATAAGTGCGGCGACGATAGTCATGCCCCGCGCCCACCGGAAGGAGCT
GACTGGGTTGAAGGCTCTCAAGGGCATCGGTCGAGATCCCGGTGCCTAATGAGTGAGCTAACTTACATTA
ATTGCGTTGCGCTCACTGCCCGCTTTCCAGTCGGGAAACCTGTCGTGCCAGCTGCATTAATGAATCGGCC
AACGCGCGGGGAGAGGCGGTTTGCGTATTGGGCGCCAGGGTGGTTTTTCTTTTCACCAGTGAGACGGGCA
ACAGCTGATTGCCCTTCACCGCCTGGCCCTGAGAGAGTTGCAGCAAGCGGTCCACGCTGGTTTGCCCCAG
CAGGCGAAAATCCTGTTTGATGGTGGTTAACGGCGGGATATAACATGAGCTGTCTTCGGTATCGTCGTAT
CCCACTACCGAGATATCCGCACCAACGCGCAGCCCGGACTCGGTAATGGCGCGCATTGCGCCCAGCGCCA
TCTGATCGTTGGCAACCAGCATCGCAGTGGGAACGATGCCCTCATTCAGCATTTGCATGGTTTGTTGAAA
ACCGGACATGGCACTCCAGTCGCCTTCCCGTTCCGCTATCGGCTGAATTTGATTGCGAGTGAGATATTTA
TGCCAGCCAGCCAGACGCAGACGCGCCGAGACAGAACTTAATGGGCCCGCTAACAGCGCGATTTGCTGGT
GACCCAATGCGACCAGATGCTCCACGCCCAGTCGCGTACCGTCTTCATGGGAGAAAATAATACTGTTGAT
GGGTGTCTGGTCAGAGACATCAAGAAATAACGCCGGAACATTAGTGCAGGCAGCTTCCACAGCAATGGCA
TCCTGGTCATCCAGCGGATAGTTAATGATCAGCCCACTGACGCGTTGCGCGAGAAGATTGTGCACCGCCG
CTTTACAGGCTTCGACGCCGCTTCGTTCTACCATCGACACCACCACGCTGGCACCCAGTTGATCGGCGCG
AGATTTAATCGCCGCGACAATTTGCGACGGCGCGTGCAGGGCCAGACTGGAGGTGGCAACGCCAATCAGC
AACGACTGTTTGCCCGCCAGTTGTTGTGCCACGCGGTTGGGAATGTAATTCAGCTCCGCCATCGCCGCTT
CCACTTTTTCCCGCGTTTTCGCAGAAACGTGGCTGGCCTGGTTCACCACGCGGGAAACGGTCTGATAAGA
GACACCGGCATACTCTGCGACATCGTATAACGTTACTGGTTTCACATTCACCACCCTGAATTGACTCTCT
TCCGGGCGCTATCATGCCATACCGCGAAAGGTTTTGCGCCATTCGATGGTGTCCGGGATCTCGACGCTCT
CCCTTATGCGACTCCTGCATTAGGAAGCAGCCCAGTAGTAGGTTGAGGCCGTTGAGCACCGCCGCCGCAA
GGAATGGTGCATGCAAGGAGATGGCGCCCAACAGTCCCCCGGCCACGGGGCCTGCCACCATACCCACGCC
GAAACAAGCGCTCATGAGCCCGAAGTGGCGAGCCCGATCTTCCCCATCGGTGATGTCGGCGATATAGGCG
CCAGCAACCGCACCTGTGGCGCCGGTGATGCCGGCCACGATGCGTCCGGCGTAGAGGATCGAGATCTCGA
TCCCGCGAAATTAATACGACTCACTATAGGGGAATTGTGAGCGGATAACAATTCCCCTCTAGAAATAATT
TTGTTTAACTTTAAGAAGGAGATATACAT
[2112 nt withheld, positions 5322-7433]
AGATCTCATCACCATCACCATCACTAATGAGATCCGGCTGCTAAC
